>Addgene plasmid #158887 | JGI_017965 | addgene full sequence | sequence record 317452 | Addgene NGS Result
ATGCAAGGAGATGGCGCCCAACAGTCCCCCGGCCACGGGGCCTGCCACCATACCCACGCCGAAACAAGCG
CTCATGAGCCCGAAGTGGCGAGCCCGATCTTCCCCATCGGTGATGTCGGCGATATAGGCGCCAGCAACCG
CACCTGTGGCGCCGGTGATGCCGGCCACGATGCGTCCGGCGTAGAGGATCGAGATCTCGATCCCGCGAAA
TTAATACGACTCACTATAGGGGAATTGTGAGCGGATAACAATTCCCCTCTAGAAATAATTTTGTTTAACT
TTAAGAAGGAGATATACCATGGGCAGCAGCCATCATCATCATCATCACAGCAGCGGCCTGGTGCCGCGCG
GCAGCCATATGGATGGGAACGCAACGACACGCTTTAGTAATGTATCACTGTTGGCCGTAACTCGCCGTCT
GCCCAGCCGGGTAACCACGTCGGCAGAGATTCAGGGTCTGCTGGCACCGGCGCTTCGGCGTCTTCGCGTA
CCGGGCCGGCTTTTAGAGCGAGTGGCGGGGGTCCATGCCCGGAGATCATGGGGACCTGACGAAGATTGCG
ACGCCGCGACGGTCGCAGCAGCACAAGAAGCTCTGGACCGCGCTGGAGTAGCACCAGACGATGTGGGGTT
GCTGGTTAATACATCTGTGACGCGCAAACATTTAGAACCGAGCGTGGCAGTCGCCCTGCATCACGGCCTC
GGCCTGCCGTCGAGTGCCGTAAATTTCGATGTGGCAAATGCGTGTCTCGGGTTTATAAACGGTATGTCGA
TTGCAGCTGGTATGATTGAGTCCGGTCAGATACGTTATGCGTTGGTTGTGGATGGTGAGGATGCTGATGA
GGTGCGTGCGACCACGGTTGAACGTCTGCTTAGAGATGGTGTGGGCCGCGAAGACTTCATGCAGGAGTTC
GCAACGCTGACGCTGGGCTCCGGAAGTGCGACCGCTGTACTTGGTAGAGCTGACGAACACCCGGAAGGAC
ATCGCCTCTTGGGTGGGGTAACTCGTGCCGCCACTCGCTTTCACGACCTTTGCGTGGGATCAGCGAAAGG
AATGTTTACAGACGCACGCGCACTGCTCGACGGCGGGCTCGAACTTGTTGTGGACGCGTGGAAAGAGGCT
GTAAGTGAATGGGATTGGGCATCAATGGATCGTTATGTGACTCATCAAGTCTCCAGGGTCCATACAGACG
CCATCGTCGAAGCTGTGGGACTGGACCGTAGTAAGGTTCCGACCACATTCCCCCGTTTGGGGAATGTGGG
CCCCGCAAGCGTCCCGATTACGCTAGCTGAAGAAGCTGAAACGCTCCGACGGGGTGATAGGGTTTTATTG
ATGGGAGTAGGATCCGGTATCAACACCGCAATGATGGAACTGGCGTGGTAACTCGAGCACCACCACCACC
ACCACTGAGATCCGGCTGCTAACAAAGCCCGAAAGGAAGCTGAGTTGGCTGCTGCCACCGCTGAGCAATA
ACTAGCATAACCCCTTGGGGCCTCTAAACGGGTCTTGAGGGGTTTTTTGCTGAAAGGAGGAACTATATCC
GGATTGGCGAATGGG
[124 nt withheld, positions 1556-1679]
C
[91 nt withheld, positions 1681-1771]
A
[49 nt withheld, positions 1773-1821]
CCTTTGACGTTGGAGTCCACGTTCTTT
[37 nt withheld, positions 1849-1885]
ACCCTATCTCGGTCTATTCTTTTGATTTATAAGGGATTTTGCCGATTTCGGCCTATTGGTTAAAAAATGA
GCTGATTTAACAAAAATTTAACGCGAATTTTAACAAAATATTAACGCTTACAATTTAGGTGGCACTTTTC
GGGGAAATGTGCGCGGAACCCCTATTTGTTTATTTTTCTAAATACATTCAAATATGTATCCGCTCATGAA
TTAATTCTTAGAAAAACTCATCGAGCATCAAATGAAACTGCAATTTATTCATATCAGGATTATCAATACC
ATATTTTTGAAAAAGCCGTTTCTGTAATGAAGGAGAAAACTCACCGAGGCAGTTCCATAGGATGGCAAGA
TCCTGGTATCGGTCTGCGATTCCGACTCGTCCAACATCAATACAACCTATTAATTTCCCCTCGTCAAAAA
TAAGGTTATCAAGTGAGAAATCACCATGAGTGACGACTGAATCCGGTGAGAATGGCAAAAGTTTATGCAT
TTCTTTCCAGACTTGTTCAACAGGCCAGCCATTACGCTCGTCATCAAAATCACTCGCATCAACCAAACCG
TTATTCATTCGTGATTGCGCCTGAGCGAGACGAAATACGCGATCGCTGTTAAAAGGACAATTACAAACAG
GAATCGAATGCAACCGGCGCAGGAACACTGCCAGCGCATCAACAATATTTTCACCTGAATCAGGATATTC
TTCTAATACCTGGAATGCTGTTTTCCCGGGGATCGCAGTGGTGAGTAACCATGCATCATCAGGAGTACGG
ATAAAATGCTTGATGGTCGGAAGAGGCATAAATTCCGTCAGCCAGTTTAGTCTGACCATCTCATCTGTAA
CATCATTGGCAACGCTACCTTTGCCATGTTTCAGAAACAACTCTGGCGCATCGGGCTTCCCATACAATCG
ATAGATTGTCGCACCTGATTGCCCGACATTATCGCGAGCCCATTTATACCCATATAAATCAGCATCCATG
TTGGAATTTAATCGCGGCCTAGAGCAAGACGTTTCCCGTTGAATATGGCTCATAACACCCCTTGTATTAC
TGTTTATGTAAGCAGACAGTTTTATTGTTCATGACCAAAATCCCTTAACGTGAGTTTTCGTTCCACTGAG
CGTCAGACCCCGTAGAAAAGATCAAAGGATCTTCTTGAGATCCTTTTTTTCTGCGCGTAATCTGCTGCTT
GCAAACAAAAAAACCACCGCTACCAGCGGTGGTTTGTTTGCCGGATCAAGAGCTACCAACTCTTTTTCCG
AAGGTAACTGGCTTCAGCAGAGCGCAGATACCAAATACTGTCCTTCTAGTGTAGCCGTAGTTAGGCCACC
ACTTCAAGAACTCTGTAGCACCGCCTACATACCTCGCTCTGCTAATCCTGTTACCAGTGGCTGCTGCCAG
TGGCGATAAGTCGTGTCTTACCGGGTTGGACTCAAGACGATAGTTACCGGATAAGGCGCAGCGGTCGGGC
TGAACGGGGGGTTCGTGCACACAGCCCAGCTTGGAGCGAACGACCTACACCGAACTGAGATACCTACAGC
GTGAGCTATGAGAAAGCGCCACGCTTCCCGAAGGGAGAAAGGCGGACAGGTATCCGGTAAGCGGCAGGGT
CGGAACAGGAGAGCGCACGAGGGAGCTTCCAGGGGGAAACGCCTGGTATCTTTATAGTCCTGTCGGGTTT
CGCCACCTCTGACTTGAGCGTCGATTTTTGTGATGCTCGTCAGGGGGGCGGAGCCTATGGAAAAACGCCA
GCAACGCGGCCTTTTTACGGTTCCTGGCCTTTTGCTGGCCTTTTGCTCACATGTTCTTTCCTGCGTTATC
CCCTGATTCTGTGGATAACCGTATTACCGCCTTTGAGTGAGCTGATACCGCTCGCCGCAGCCGAACGACC
GAGCGCAGCGAGTCAGTGAGCGAGGAAGCGGAAGAGCGCCTGATGCGGTATTTTCTCCTTACGCATCTGT
GCGGTATTTCACACCGCAATGGTGCACTCTCAGTACAATCTGCTCTGATGCCGCATAGTTAAGCCAGTAT
ACACTCCGCTATCGCTACGTGACTGGGTCATGGCTGCGCCCCGACACCCGCCAACACCCGCTGACGCGCC
CTGACGGGCTTGTCTGCTCCCGGCATCCGCTTACAGACAAGCTGTGACCGTCTCCGGGAGCTGCATGTGT
CAGAGGTTTTCACCGTCATCACCGAAACGCGCGAGGCAGCTGCGGTAAAGCTCATCAGCGTGGTCGTGAA
GCGATTCACAGATGTCTGCCTGTTCATCCGCGTCCAGCTCGTTGAGTTTCTCCAGAAGCGTTAATGTCTG
GCTTCTGATAAAGCGGGCCATGTTAAGGGCGGTTTTTTCCTGTTTGGTCACTGATGCCTCCGTGTAAGGG
GGATTTCTGTTCATGGGGGTAATGATACCGATGAAACGAGAGAGGATGCTCACGATACGGGTTACTGATG
ATGAACATGCCCGGTTACTGGAACGTTGTGAGGGTAAACAACTGGCGGTATGGATGCGGCGGGACCAGAG
AAAAATCACTCAGGGTCAATGCCAGCGCTTCGTTAATACAGATGTAGGTGTTCCACAGGGTAGCCAGCAG
CATCCTGCGATGCAGATCCGGAACATAATGGTGCAGGGCGCTGACTTCCGCGTTTCCAGACTTTACGAAA
CACGGAAACCGAAGACCATTCATGTTGTTGCTCAGGTCGCAGACGTTTTGCAGCAGCAGTCGCTTCACGT
TCGCTCGCGTATCGGTGATTCATTCTGCTAACCAGTAAGGCAACCCCGCCAGCCTAGCCGGGTCCTCAAC
GACAGGAGCACGATCATGCGCACCCGTGGGGCCGCCATGCCGGCGATAATGGCCTGCTTCTCGCCGAAAC
GTTTGGTGGCGGGACCAGTGACGAAGGCTTGAGCGAGGGCGTGCAAGATTCCGAATACCGCAAGCGACAG
GCCGATCATCGTCGCGCTCCAGCGAAAGCGGTCCTCGCCGAAAATGACCCAGAGCGCTGCCGGCACCTGT
CCTACGAGTTGCATGATAAAGAAGACAGTCATAAGTGCGGCGACGATAGTCATGCCCCGCGCCCACCGGA
AGGAGCTGACTGGGTTGAAGGCTCTCAAGGGCATCGGTCGAGATCCCGGTGCCTAATGAGTGAGCTAACT
TACATTAATTGCGTTGCGCTCACTGCCCGCTTTCCAGTCGGGAAACCTGTCGTGCCAGCTGCATTAATGA
ATCGGCCAACGCGCGGGGAGAGGCGGTTTGCGTATTGGGCGCCAGGGTGGTTTTTCTTTTCACCAGTGAG
ACGGGCAACAGCTGATTGCCCTTCACCGCCTGGCCCTGAGAGAGTTGCAGCAAGCGGTCCACGCTGGTTT
GCCCCAGCAGGCGAAAATCCTGTTTGATGGTGGTTAACGGCGGGATATAACATGAGCTGTCTTCGGTATC
GTCGTATCCCACTACCGAGATATCCGCACCAACGCGCAGCCCGGACTCGGTAATGGCGCGCATTGCGCCC
AGCGCCATCTGATCGTTGGCAACCAGCATCGCAGTGGGAACGATGCCCTCATTCAGCATTTGCATGGTTT
GTTGAAAACCGGACATGGCACTCCAGTCGCCTTCCCGTTCCGCTATCGGCTGAATTTGATTGCGAGTGAG
ATATTTATGCCAGCCAGCCAGACGCAGACGCGCCGAGACAGAACTTAATGGGCCCGCTAACAGCGCGATT
TGCTGGTGACCCAATGCGACCAGATGCTCCACGCCCAGTCGCGTACCGTCTTCATGGGAGAAAATAATAC
TGTTGATGGGTGTCTGGTCAGAGACATCAAGAAATAACGCCGGAACATTAGTGCAGGCAGCTTCCACAGC
AATGGCATCCTGGTCATCCAGCGGATAGTTAATGATCAGCCCACTGACGCGTTGCGCGAGAAGATTGTGC
ACCGCCGCTTTACAGGCTTCGACGCCGCTTCGTTCTACCATCGACACCACCACGCTGGCACCCAGTTGAT
CGGCGCGAGATTTAATCGCCGCGACAATTTGCGACGGCGCGTGCAGGGCCAGACTGGAGGTGGCAACGCC
AATCAGCAACGACTGTTTGCCCGCCAGTTGTTGTGCCACGCGGTTGGGAATGTAATTCAGCTCCGCCATC
GCCGCTTCCACTTTTTCCCGCGTTTTCGCAGAAACGTGGCTGGCCTGGTTCACCACGCGGGAAACGGTCT
GATAAGAGACACCGGCATACTCTGCGACATCGTATAACGTTACTGGTTTCACATTCACCACCCTGAATTG
ACTCTCTTCCGGGCGCTATCATGCCATACCGCGAAAGGTTTTGCGCCATTCGATGGTGTCCGGGATCTCG
ACGCTCTCCCTTATGCGACTCCTGCATTAGGAAGCAGCCCAGTAGTAGGTTGAGGCCGTTGAGCACCGCC
GCCGCAAGGAATGGTGC
Features (pLannotate 1.2.2; 20 found; start..end, strand, type, name):
    212..230     +  promoter       T7 promoter: promoter for bacteriophage T7 RNA polymerase
    231..255     +  protein_bind   lac operator: The lac repressor binds to the lac operator to inhibit transcription in E. coli. This inhibition can be relieved by adding lactose or isopropyl-β-D-thiogalactopyranoside (IPTG). lac repressor encoded by lacI
    270..292     +  RBS            RBS: efficient ribosome binding site from bacteriophage T7 gene 10 (Olins and Rangwala, 1989)
    311..327     +  CDS            capTEV™ (fragment): composite tag for in vivo biotinylation, TEV protease cleavage, and 6xHis tagging
    338..355     +  CDS            thrombin site: thrombin recognition and cleavage site
   1388..1405    +  CDS            9xHis (fragment): 9xHis affinity tag
   1415..1464    +  CDS            SET1 (fragment): solubility-enhancement tag derived from T7 phage gene 10B
   1472..1519    +  terminator     T7 terminator: transcription terminator for bacteriophage T7 RNA polymerase
   1556..1984    +  rep_origin     f1 ori (sequence partly withheld): f1 bacteriophage origin of replication; arrow indicates direction of (+) strand synthesis
   2037..2094    +  promoter       AmpR promoter (fragment): bla
   2103..2918    -  CDS            KanR: aminoglycoside phosphotransferase; aph(3')-Ia; confers resistance to kanamycin in bacteria or G418 (Geneticin®) in eukaryotes
   3040..3628    +  rep_origin     ori: high-copy-number ColE1/pMB1/pBR322/pUC origin of replication
   3814..3953    -  misc_feature   bom: basis of mobility region from pBR322
   4055..4246    -  CDS            rop: Rop protein, which maintains plasmids at low copy number; rop
   4263..4643    +  CDS            YPB1_ECOLX: Protein predicted: Swiss-Prot protein existence level 4. From Escherichia coli.
   4715..5006    -  CDS            TcR (fragment): tetracycline efflux protein; tet; confers resistance to tetracycline
   5021..5042    -  protein_bind   CAP binding site: CAP binding activates transcription in the presence of cAMP. E. coli catabolite activator protein
   5055..6137    -  CDS            lacI: lac repressor; lacI; The lac repressor binds to the lac operator to inhibit transcription in E. coli. This inhibition can be relieved by adding lactose or isopropyl-β-D-thiogalactopyranoside (IPTG).
   6138..6215    -  promoter       lacI promoter: lacI
   6223..190     -  CDS            TcR (fragment) (across the origin): tetracycline efflux protein; tet; confers resistance to tetracycline
