[The description below was written by a language model from this plasmid's Addgene catalogue record and pLannotate feature annotations shown in this document.]
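Description:
JGI_017965 is a bacterial expression plasmid built on the pET28b backbone, carrying a synthetic open reading frame designated WP_013837355_1 (also labelled Batch220_p029). The insert was placed by Gibson assembly into vector opened at the NdeI and XhoI sites. The record gives only this protein-accession-style name and does not state the function or source organism of the encoded protein. The stated purpose places it in a project on hydrocarbon structures for fuels and chemicals. The sequenced plasmid is 6,312 nt, and the unannotated stretch of roughly 1 kb between the upstream tag region and the downstream His tag presumably corresponds to the insert.

Expression follows the standard pET arrangement. A T7 promoter with an adjacent lac operator and the T7 gene 10 ribosome binding site drives the coding region, which ends at a T7 terminator. The plasmid-borne lacI gene supplies repressor, so transcription stays off until IPTG or lactose is added in a host that provides T7 RNA polymerase. Short annotation hits upstream (a fragment matching a His-containing tag, followed by a thrombin cleavage site) and downstream (a His-tag fragment) are consistent with pET28b's N-terminal His-thrombin leader and optional C-terminal His tag. Whether the C-terminal tag is actually translated in frame with the insert cannot be determined from the table.

Selection is by kanamycin through the aph(3')-Ia gene. Replication uses a pBR322-type origin accompanied by bom and rop, although the catalogue lists the plasmid as high copy. An f1 origin is also present, and the tetracycline-resistance fragments are non-functional backbone remnants. The most likely use is recombinant production and affinity purification of the encoded protein in E. coli for enzyme characterisation.
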