Addgene plasmid #158887: JGI_017965
Purpose: Hydrocarbon Structures for Fuels and Chemicals
Depositing lab: Joint Genome Institute.
Backbone
  Vector backbone: pET28b
  Vector type: Synthetic Biology
Growth in bacteria
  Bacterial resistance: Kanamycin, 50 μg/mL
  Growth temperature: 37°C
  Growth strain: Top10
  Copy number: High Copy
Gene/Insert
  Gene/Insert name: WP_013837355_1 (alt name: Batch220_p029)
  Species: Synthetic
  Cloning method: Gibson Cloning
Terms and licenses: Academic/Nonprofit Terms; Industry Terms: Not Available to Industry
Depositor comments: pET28b_NdeIXhoI vector with WP_013837355_1 insert, JGI ICE Registry: https://registry.jgi.doe.gov/entry/17965
How to cite: JGI_017965 was a gift from Joint Genome Institute (Addgene plasmid # 158887 ; http://n2t.net/addgene:158887 ; RRID:Addgene_158887)
