>Addgene plasmid #158887 | JGI_017965 | depositor partial sequence | sequence record 306597 | gene insert with vector overlaps
AGCAGCGGCCTGGTGCCGCGCGGCAGCCATATGGATGGGAACGCAACGACACGCTTTAGTAATGTATCAC
TGTTGGCCGTAACTCGCCGTCTGCCCAGCCGGGTAACCACGTCGGCAGAGATTCAGGGTCTGCTGGCACC
GGCGCTTCGGCGTCTTCGCGTACCGGGCCGGCTTTTAGAGCGAGTGGCGGGGGTCCATGCCCGGAGATCA
TGGGGACCTGACGAAGATTGCGACGCCGCGACGGTCGCAGCAGCACAAGAAGCTCTGGACCGCGCTGGAG
TAGCACCAGACGATGTGGGGTTGCTGGTTAATACATCTGTGACGCGCAAACATTTAGAACCGAGCGTGGC
AGTCGCCCTGCATCACGGCCTCGGCCTGCCGTCGAGTGCCGTAAATTTCGATGTGGCAAATGCGTGTCTC
GGGTTTATAAACGGTATGTCGATTGCAGCTGGTATGATTGAGTCCGGTCAGATACGTTATGCGTTGGTTG
TGGATGGTGAGGATGCTGATGAGGTGCGTGCGACCACGGTTGAACGTCTGCTTAGAGATGGTGTGGGCCG
CGAAGACTTCATGCAGGAGTTCGCAACGCTGACGCTGGGCTCCGGAAGTGCGACCGCTGTACTTGGTAGA
GCTGACGAACACCCGGAAGGACATCGCCTCTTGGGTGGGGTAACTCGTGCCGCCACTCGCTTTCACGACC
TTTGCGTGGGATCAGCGAAAGGAATGTTTACAGACGCACGCGCACTGCTCGACGGCGGGCTCGAACTTGT
TGTGGACGCGTGGAAAGAGGCTGTAAGTGAATGGGATTGGGCATCAATGGATCGTTATGTGACTCATCAA
GTCTCCAGGGTCCATACAGACGCCATCGTCGAAGCTGTGGGACTGGACCGTAGTAAGGTTCCGACCACAT
TCCCCCGTTTGGGGAATGTGGGCCCCGCAAGCGTCCCGATTACGCTAGCTGAAGAAGCTGAAACGCTCCG
ACGGGGTGATAGGGTTTTATTGATGGGAGTAGGATCCGGTATCAACACCGCAATGATGGAACTGGCGTGG
TAACTCGAGCACCACCACCACCACCACTGAGATCCG
